>Addgene plasmid #205602 | pSuperior.retro.puro-sh-γ-tubulin | addgene full sequence | sequence record 405875 | Addgene NGS Result
TGAAAGACCCCACCTGTAGGTTTGGCAAGCTAGCTTAAGTAACGCCATTTTGCAAGGCATGGAAAATACA
TAACTGAGAATAGAGAAGTTCAGATCAAGGTTAGGAACAGAGAGACAGCAGAATATGGGCCAAACAGGAT
ATCTGTGGTAAGCAGTTCCTGCCCCGGCTCAGGGCCAAGAACAGATGGTCCCCAGATGCGGTCCCGCCCT
CAGCAGTTTCTAGAGAACCATCAGATGTTTCCAGGGTGCCCCAAGGACCTGAAATGACCCTGTGCCTTAT
TTGAACTAACCAATCAGTTCGCTTCTCGCTTCTGTTCGCGCGCTTCTGCTCCCCGAGCTCAATAAAAGAG
CCCACAACCCCTCACTCGGCGCGCCAGTCCTCCGATAGACTGCGTCGCCCGGGTACCCGTATTCCCAATA
AAGCCTCTTGCTGTTTGCATCCGAATCGTGGACTCGCTGATCCTTGGGAGGGTCTCCTCAGATTGATTGA
CTGCCCACCTCGGGGGTCTTTCATTTGGAGGTTCCACCGAGATTTGGAGACCCCTGCCCAGGGACCACCG
ACCCCCCCGCCGGGAGGTAAGCTGGCCAGCGGTCGTTTCGTGTCTGTCTCTGTCTTTGTGCGTGTTTGTG
CCGGCATCTAATGTTTGCGCCTGCGTCTGTACTAGTTAGCTAACTAGCTCTGTATCTGGCGGACCCGTGG
TGGAACTGACGAGTTCTGAACACCCGGCCGCAACCCTGGGAGACGTCCCAGGGACTTTGGGGGCCGTTTT
TGTGGCCCGACCTGAGGAAGGGAGTCGATGTGGAATCCGACCCCGTCAGGATATGTGGTTCTGGTAGGAG
ACGAGAACCTAAAACAGTTCCCGCCTCCGTCTGAATTTTTGCTTTCGGTTTGGAACCGAAGCCGCGCGTC
TTGTCTGCTGCAGCGCTGCAGCATCGTTCTGTGTTGTCTCTGTCTGACTGTGTTTCTGTATTTGTCTGAA
AATTAGGGCCAGACTGTTACCACTCCCTTAAGTTTGACCTTAGGTCACTGGAAAGATGTCGAGCGGATCG
CTCACAACCAGTCGGTAGATGTCAAGAAGAGACGTTGGGTTACCTTCTGCTCTGCAGAATGGCCAACCTT
TAACGTCGGATGGCCGCGAGACGGCACCTTTAACCGAGACCTCATCACCCAGGTTAAGATCAAGGTCTTT
TCACCTGGCCCGCATGGACACCCAGACCAGGTCCCCTACATCGTGACCTGGGAAGCCTTGGCTTTTGACC
CCCCTCCCTGGGTCAAGCCCTTTGTACACCCTAAGCCTCCGCCTCCTCTTCCTCCATCCGCCCCGTCTCT
CCCCCTTGAACCTCCTCGTTCGACCCCGCCTCGATCCTCCCTTTATCCAGCCCTCACTCCTTCTCTAGGC
GCCGGAATTAGATCGATCTCTCGAGGTCGACGGTATCGATAAGCTTAAAAAAGGAGGACATGTTCAAGGA
TCTCTTGAATCCTTGAACATGTCCTCCTGGGGATCTCTATCACTGATAGGGAACTTATAAGATTCCCAAA
TCCAAAGACATTTCACGTTTATGGTGATTTCCCAGAACACATAGCGACATGCAAATATTGCAGGGCGCCA
CTCCCCTGTCCCTCACAGCCATCTTCCTGCCAGGGCGCACGCGCGCTGGGTGTTCCCGCCTAGTGACACT
GGGCCCGCGATTCCTTGGAGCGGGTTGATGACGTCAGCGTTCGAATTCTACCGGGTAGGGGAGGCGCTTT
TCCCAAGGCAGTCTGGAGCATGCGCTTTAGCAGCCCCGCTGGGCACTTGGCGCTACACAAGTGGCCTCTG
GCCTCGCACACATTCCACATCCACCGGTAGGCGCCAACCGGCTCCGTTCTTTGGTGGCCCCTTCGCGCCA
CCTTCTACTCCTCCCCTAGTCAGGAAGTTCCCCCCCGCCCCGCAGCTCGCGTCGTGCAGGACGTGACAAA
TGGAAGTAGCACGTCTCACTAGTCTCGTGCAGATGGACAGCACCGCTGAGCAATGGAAGCGGGTAGGCCT
TTGGGGCAGCGGCCAATAGCAGCTTTGCTCCTTCGCTTTCTGGGCTCAGAGGCTGGGAAGGGGTGGGTCC
GGGGGCGGGCTCAGGGGCGGGCTCAGGGGCGGGGCGGGCGCCCGAAGGTCCTCCGGAGGCCCGGCATTCT
GCACGCTTCAAAAGCGCACGTCTGCCGCGCTGTTCTCCTCTTCCTCATCTCCGGGCCTTTCGACCTGCAG
CCCAAGCTAGCTTACCATGACCGAGTACAAGCCCACGGTGCGCCTCGCCACCCGCGACGACGTCCCCAGG
GCCGTACGCACCCTCGCCGCCGCGTTCGCCGACTACCCCGCCACGCGCCACACCGTCGATCCGGACCGCC
ACATCGAGCGGGTCACCGAGCTGCAAGAACTCTTCCTCACGCGCGTCGGGCTCGACATCGGCAAGGTGTG
GGTCGCGGACGACGGCGCCGCGGTGGCGGTCTGGACCACGCCGGAGAGCGTCGAAGCGGGGGCGGTGTTC
GCCGAGATCGGCCCGCGCATGGCCGAGTTGAGCGGTTCCCGGCTGGCCGCGCAGCAACAGATGGAAGGCC
TCCTGGCGCCGCACCGGCCCAAGGAGCCCGCGTGGTTCCTGGCCACCGTCGGCGTCTCGCCCGACCACCA
GGGCAAGGGTCTGGGCAGCGCCGTCGTGCTCCCCGGAGTGGAGGCGGCCGAGCGCGCCGGGGTGCCCGCC
TTCCTGGAGACCTCCGCGCCCCGCAACCTCCCCTTCTACGAGCGGCTCGGCTTCACCGTCACCGCCGACG
TCGAGGTGCCCGAAGGACCGCGCACCTGGTGCATGACCCGCAAGCCCGGTGCCTGACGCCCGCCCCACGA
CCCGCAGCGCCCGACCGAAAGGAGCGCACGACCCCATGCATCGATAAAATAAAAGATTTTATTTAGTCTC
CAGAAAAAGGGGGGAATGAAAGACCCCACCTGTAGGTTTGGCAAGCTAGAGAACCATCAGATGTTTCCAG
GGTGCCCCAAGGACCTGAAATGACCCTGTGCCTTATTTGAACTAACCAATCAGTTCGCTTCTCGCTTCTG
TTCGCGCGCTTCTGCTCCCCGAGCTCAATAAAAGAGCCCACAACCCCTCACTCGGCGCGCCAGTCCTCCG
ATAGACTGCGTCGCCCGGGTACCCGTGTATCCAATAAACCCTCTTGCAGTTGCATCCGACTTGTGGTCTC
GCTGTTCCTTGGGAGGGTCTCCTCTGAGTGATTGACTACCCGTCAGCGGGGGTCTTTCATGGGTAACAGT
TTCTTGAAGTTGGAGAACAACATTCTGAGGGTAGGAGTCGAATATTAAGTAATCCTGACTCAATTAGCCA
CTGTTTTGAATCCACATACTCCAATACTCCTGAAATAGTTCATTATGGACAGCGCAGAAAGAGCTGGGGA
GAATTGTGAAATTGTTATCCGCTCACAATTCCACACAACATACGAGCCGGAAGCATAAAGTGTAAAGCCT
GGGGTGCCTAATGAGTGAGCTAACTCACATTAATTGCGTTGCGCTCACTGCCCGCTTTCCAGTCGGGAAA
CCTGTCGTGCCAGCTGCATTAATGAATCGGCCAACGCGCGGGGAGAGGCGGTTTGCGTATTGGGCGCTCT
TCCGCTTCCTCGCTCACTGACTCGCTGCGCTCGGTCGTTCGGCTGCGGCGAGCGGTATCAGCTCACTCAA
AGGCGGTAATACGGTTATCCACAGAATCAGGGGATAACGCAGGAAAGAACATGTGAGCAAAAGGCCAGCA
AAAGGCCAGGAACCGTAAAAAGGCCGCGTTGCTGGCGTTTTTCCATAGGCTCCGCCCCCCTGACGAGCAT
CACAAAAATCGACGCTCAAGTCAGAGGTGGCGAAACCCGACAGGACTATAAAGATACCAGGCGTTTCCCC
CTGGAAGCTCCCTCGTGCGCTCTCCTGTTCCGACCCTGCCGCTTACCGGATACCTGTCCGCCTTTCTCCC
TTCGGGAAGCGTGGCGCTTTCTCATAGCTCACGCTGTAGGTATCTCAGTTCGGTGTAGGTCGTTCGCTCC
AAGCTGGGCTGTGTGCACGAACCCCCCGTTCAGCCCGACCGCTGCGCCTTATCCGGTAACTATCGTCTTG
AGTCCAACCCGGTAAGACACGACTTATCGCCACTGGCAGCAGCCACTGGTAACAGGATTAGCAGAGCGAG
GTATGTAGGCGGTGCTACAGAGTTCTTGAAGTGGTGGCCTAACTACGGCTACACTAGAAGAACAGTATTT
GGTATCTGCGCTCTGCTGAAGCCAGTTACCTTCGGAAAAAGAGTTGGTAGCTCTTGATCCGGCAAACAAA
CCACCGCTGGTAGCGGTGGTTTTTTTGTTTGCAAGCAGCAGATTACGCGCAGAAAAAAAGGATCTCAAGA
AGATCCTTTGATCTTTTCTACGGGGTCTGACGCTCAGTGGAACGAAAACTCACGTTAAGGGATTTTGGTC
ATGAGATTATCAAAAAGGATCTTCACCTAGATCCTTTTAAATTAAAAATGAAGTTTTAAATCAATCTAAA
GTATATATGAGTAAACTTGGTCTGACAGTTACCAATGCTTAATCAGTGAGGCACCTATCTCAGCGATCTG
TCTATTTCGTTCATCCATAGTTGCCTGACTCCCCGTCGTGTAGATAACTACGATACGGGAGGGCTTACCA
TCTGGCCCCAGTGCTGCAATGATACCGCGAGACCCACGCTCACCGGCTCCAGATTTATCAGCAATAAACC
AGCCAGCCGGAAGGGCCGAGCGCAGAAGTGGTCCTGCAACTTTATCCGCCTCCATCCAGTCTATTAATTG
TTGCCGGGAAGCTAGAGTAAGTAGTTCGCCAGTTAATAGTTTGCGCAACGTTGTTGCCATTGCTACAGGC
ATCGTGGTGTCACGCTCGTCGTTTGGTATGGCTTCATTCAGCTCCGGTTCCCAACGATCAAGGCGAGTTA
CATGATCCCCCATGTTGTGCAAAAAAGCGGTTAGCTCCTTCGGTCCTCCGATCGTTGTCAGAAGTAAGTT
GGCCGCAGTGTTATCACTCATGGTTATGGCAGCACTGCATAATTCTCTTACTGTCATGCCATCCGTAAGA
TGCTTTTCTGTGACTGGTGAGTACTCAACCAAGTCATTCTGAGAATAGTGTATGCGGCGACCGAGTTGCT
CTTGCCCGGCGTCAATACGGGATAATACCGCGCCACATAGCAGAACTTTAAAAGTGCTCATCATTGGAAA
ACGTTCTTCGGGGCGAAAACTCTCAAGGATCTTACCGCTGTTGAGATCCAGTTCGATGTAACCCACTCGT
GCACCCAACTGATCTTCAGCATCTTTTACTTTCACCAGCGTTTCTGGGTGAGCAAAAACAGGAAGGCAAA
ATGCCGCAAAAAAGGGAATAAGGGCGACACGGAAATGTTGAATACTCATACTCTTCCTTTTTCAATATTA
TTGAAGCATTTATCAGGGTTATTGTCTCATGAGCGGATACATATTTGAATGTATTTAGAAAAATAAACAA
ATAGGGGTTCCGCGCACATTTCCCCGAAAAGTGCCACCTGACGTCTAAGAAACCATTATTATCATGACAT
TAACCTATAAAAATAGGCGTATCACGAGGCCCTTTCGTCTCGCGCGTTTCGGTGATGACGGTGAAAACCT
CTGACACATGCAGCTCCCGGAGACGGTCACAGCTTGTCTGTAAGCGGATGCCGGGAGCAGACAAGCCCGT
CAGGGCGCGTCAGCGGGTGTTGGCGGGTGTCGGGGCTGGCTTAACTATGCGGCATCAGAGCAGATTGTAC
TGAGAGTGCACCATATGCGGTGTGAAATACCGCACAGATGCGTAAGGAGAAAATACCGCATCAGGCGCCA
TTCGCCATTCAGGCTGCGCAACTGTTGGGAAGGGCGATCGGTGCGGGCCTCTTCGCTATTACGCCAGCTG
GCGAAAGGGGGATGTGCTGCAAGGCGATTAAGTTGGGTAACGCCAGGGTTTTCCCAGTCACGACGTTGTA
AAACGACGGCGCAAGGAATGGTGCATGCAAGGAGATGGCGCCCAACAGTCCCCCGGCCACGGGGCCTGCC
ACCATACCCACGCCGAAACAAGCGCTCATGAGCCCGAAGTGGCGAGCCCGATCTTCCCCATCGGTGATGT
CGGCGATATAGGCGCCAGCAACCGCACCTGTGGCGCCGGTGATGCCGGCCACGATGCGTCCGGCGTAGAG
GCGATTAGTCCAATTTGTTAAAGACAGGATATCAGTGGTCCAGGCTCTAGTTTTGACTCAACAATATCAC
CAGCTGAAGCCTATAGAGTACGAGCCATAGATAAAATAAAAGATTTTATTTAGTCTCCAGAAAAAGGGGG
GAA
Features (pLannotate 1.2.2; 22 found; start..end, strand, type, name):
    579..920     +  misc_feature   MESV Ψ: packaging signal of murine embryonic stem cell virus
    987..1403    +  CDS            gag (truncated): truncated Moloney murine leukemia virus (MMLV) gag gene lacking the start codon
   1420..1446    -  misc_feature   MCS (fragment): pBluescript multiple cloning site
   1503..1522    -  promoter       PLtetO-1 promoter (fragment): modified phage lambda PL promoter with tet operator sites (Lutz and Bujard, 1997)
   1521..1722    -  promoter       H1 promoter (fragment): human H1 RNA promoter
   1733..2232    +  promoter       PGK promoter: mouse phosphoglycerate kinase 1 promoter
   2257..2856    +  CDS            PuroR: puromycin N-acetyltransferase; pac from Streptomyces alboniger; confers resistance to puromycin
   2955..2989    +  LTR            3' LTR (ΔU3) (fragment): self-inactivating 3' long terminal repeat (LTR) from Moloney murine leukemia virus
   2986..3280    +  LTR            3' LTR (ΔU3) (fragment): self-inactivating 3' long terminal repeat (LTR) from Moloney murine leukemia virus
   3442..3458    -  protein_bind   lac operator: The lac repressor binds to the lac operator to inhibit transcription in E. coli. This inhibition can be relieved by adding lactose or isopropyl-β-D-thiogalactopyranoside (IPTG). lac repressor encoded by lacI
   3466..3496    -  promoter       lac promoter: promoter for the E. coli lac operon
   3511..3532    -  protein_bind   CAP binding site: CAP binding activates transcription in the presence of cAMP. E. coli catabolite activator protein
   3545..3637    -  CDS            lacI (fragment): lac repressor; lacI; The lac repressor binds to the lac operator to inhibit transcription in E. coli. This inhibition can be relieved by adding lactose or isopropyl-β-D-thiogalactopyranoside (IPTG).
   3820..4408    -  rep_origin     ori: high-copy-number ColE1/pMB1/pBR322/pUC origin of replication
   4579..5439    -  CDS            AmpR: β-lactamase; bla; confers resistance to ampicillin, carbenicillin, and related antibiotics
   5440..5544    -  promoter       AmpR promoter: bla
   5639..5674    +  CDS            rop (fragment): Rop protein, which maintains plasmids at low copy number; rop
   5776..5875    +  misc_feature   bom (fragment): basis of mobility region from pBR322
   5881..6030    -  CDS            lacZα (fragment): LacZα fragment of β-galactosidase; lacZ fragment
   6030..6231    -  CDS            TcR (fragment): tetracycline efflux protein; tet; confers resistance to tetracycline
   6232..6330    +  CDS            env (fragment): murine leukemia virus gPr80 envelope polyprotein precursor; env; proteolytically cleaved into gp70SU and p15TM subunits
   6372..515     +  LTR            5' LTR (across the origin): 5' long terminal repeat from murine embryonic stem cell virus
