[The description below was written by a language model from this plasmid's Addgene catalogue record and pLannotate feature annotations shown in this document.]
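Description:
pSuperior.retro.puro-sh-γ-tubulin is a 6,373 bp retroviral shRNA vector built on the OligoEngine pSUPERIOR.retro.puro backbone, designed for tetracycline-inducible knockdown of human γ-tubulin. In bacteria it is maintained through a high-copy ColE1/pUC-type origin and selected with ampicillin via the β-lactamase gene. The short annotated fragments of lacI, lacZα, rop, bom, TcR and env, together with the lac promoter/operator region, appear to be non-functional remnants of earlier cloning vectors.

The retroviral portion is bounded by a murine embryonic stem cell virus 5' LTR and a self-inactivating (ΔU3) Moloney murine leukemia virus 3' LTR. It carries the MESV Ψ packaging signal and a truncated gag segment lacking its start codon, which together support efficient packaging of the genomic RNA when the plasmid is introduced into a packaging cell line that supplies the viral proteins. Between the LTRs, on the reverse strand, lies a human H1 RNA polymerase III promoter. A short adjoining match annotated as a PLtetO-1 fragment most likely reflects a tet operator sequence placed at the promoter, so that the Tet repressor blocks transcription until tetracycline or doxycycline is added. The roughly 60 bp insert implied by the size difference from the empty backbone encodes the γ-tubulin hairpin, although it is not separately annotated in the feature table and the target sequence is not given in the record. A mouse PGK promoter drives puromycin N-acetyltransferase in the forward orientation, allowing selection of stably transduced cells.

The construct is intended for generating human cell lines in which endogenous γ-tubulin can be depleted on demand. Induction presumably requires cells expressing the Tet repressor, which this plasmid does not encode.
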