Addgene plasmid #205602: pSuperior.retro.puro-sh-γ-tubulin
Purpose: Tet-inducible expression of shRNA targeting gamma-tubulin in human cells, retroviral
Depositing lab: Tarun Kapoor. Depositing organization: Rockefeller University. Publication: A nucleotide binding-independent role for gamma-tubulin in microtubule capping and cell division. Berman AY, Wieczorek M, Aher A, Olinares PDB, Chait BT, Kapoor TM. J Cell Biol. 2023 Mar 6;222(3):e202204102. doi: 10.1083/jcb.202204102. Epub 2023 Jan 25. PubMed 36695784.
Backbone
  Vector backbone: pSUPERIOR.retro.puro
  Backbone manufacturer: OligoEngine
  Backbone size w/o insert (bp): 6312
  Total vector size (bp): 6373
  Vector type: Mammalian Expression
  Selectable markers: Puromycin
Growth in bacteria
  Bacterial resistance: Ampicillin, 100 μg/mL
  Growth temperature: 37°C
  Growth strain: DH5alpha
  Copy number: Unknown
Gene/Insert
  Gene/Insert name: sh-g-Tubulin
  gRNA/shRNA sequence: g-Tubulin
  Species: H. sapiens (human)
Terms and licenses: Academic/Nonprofit Terms; Industry Terms: Not Available to Industry
How to cite: pSuperior.retro.puro-sh-γ-tubulin was a gift from Tarun Kapoor (Addgene plasmid # 205602 ; http://n2t.net/addgene:205602 ; RRID:Addgene_205602)
